Addgene plasmid #221966: CO1 alphaDdCBE C1
Purpose: Expresses mitochondrial cytosine base editor arm in mammalian cells
Depositing lab: Stephen Ekker. Depositing organization: Mayo Foundation for Medical Education and Research. Publication: Unconstrained Precision Mitochondrial Genome Editing with alphaDdCBEs. Castillo SR, Simone BW, Clark KJ, Devaux P, Ekker SC. Hum Gene Ther. 2024 Sep 24. doi: 10.1089/hum.2024.073. PubMed 39212664.
Backbone
  Vector backbone: pCMV
  Backbone size w/o insert (bp): 4717
  Vector type: Mammalian Expression, CRISPR
  Selectable markers: Blasticidin
Growth in bacteria
  Bacterial resistance: Ampicillin, 100 μg/mL
  Growth temperature: 30°C
  Growth strain: NEB Stable
  Copy number: High Copy
Gene/Insert
  Gene/Insert name: COX8A MTS-3xFLAG-TALE NT-alphaN-CO1 TALE C1 repeats-TALE CTD-DddAtox 1397C-UGI-ATP5B 3'UTR
  Species: Synthetic
  Insert size (bp): 2797
  Mutation: TALE: Q231R, W232G, S233A
  Promoter: CMV
  Tag / fusion protein: 3xFLAG (N terminal on backbone)
  Cloning method: Golden Gate
  Sequencing primers: 5′ T7; 3′ ACACCCGCCGCGCTTAATGC
Terms and licenses: Academic/Nonprofit Terms; Industry Terms: Not Available to Industry
Depositor comments: 5' Cloning Site: BsmBI (Not Destroyed), 3' Cloning Site: BsmBI (Not Destroyed). Please visit https://www.biorxiv.org/content/10.1101/2024.05.13.593977v1 for bioRxiv preprint.
How to cite: CO1 alphaDdCBE C1 was a gift from Stephen Ekker (Addgene plasmid # 221966 ; http://n2t.net/addgene:221966 ; RRID:Addgene_221966)
