[The description below was written by a language model from this plasmid's Addgene catalogue record and pLannotate feature annotations shown in this document.]
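Description:
CO1 alphaDdCBE C1 is a 7.5 kb mammalian expression plasmid on a pCMV backbone that encodes one arm of a TALE-based mitochondrial cytosine base editor. It replicates in E. coli from a high-copy ColE1/pUC-type origin under ampicillin selection (AmpR with its own promoter), and it also carries an f1 origin. For selection in mammalian cells, an SV40 early promoter (with a bacterial EM7 promoter immediately downstream) drives the blasticidin S deaminase gene, followed by an SV40 polyadenylation signal. Short bleomycin-resistance, lac and lacI fragments in the annotation appear to be backbone remnants.

The payload is a synthetic fusion of about 2.8 kb transcribed from the CMV enhancer/promoter, with a T7 promoter just upstream of the coding region that also serves as a sequencing primer site. Reading from the N terminus, it contains a COX8A mitochondrial targeting sequence for import into the matrix, a 3xFLAG epitope for detection, and a TALE N-terminal domain in the "alphaN" form, with Q231R, W232G and S233A recorded as TALE mutations. Next come the C1 repeat array directed at the mitochondrial CO1 gene, the TALE C-terminal domain, the 1397C split half of the DddA toxin deaminase, and a uracil glycosylase inhibitor (UGI) that protects the deaminated base from excision. An ATP5B 3'UTR follows the coding region. The feature table annotates the TALE termini as avrBs3 fragments and leaves the repeat array and DddAtox half unannotated. The repeats were installed by Golden Gate cloning between BsmBI sites that remain intact. Because DddAtox is split, this arm would be expected to work with a partner plasmid carrying the complementary half, reconstituting deaminase activity at the CO1 target for C-to-T editing of mitochondrial DNA, although the record does not name that partner.
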