Features (pLannotate 1.2.2; 25 found; start..end, strand, type, name):
     28..80      -  misc_feature   bom (fragment): basis of mobility region from pBR322
    235..614     +  enhancer       CMV enhancer: human cytomegalovirus immediate early enhancer
    615..818     +  promoter       CMV promoter: human cytomegalovirus (CMV) immediate early promoter
    814..847     +  LTR            5' LTR (truncated) (fragment): truncated 5' long terminal repeat (LTR) from HIV-1
    863..881     +  promoter       T7 promoter: promoter for bacteriophage T7 RNA polymerase
    910..993     +  CDS            COX8A (fragment): COX8A_HUMAN - Also known as COX8, COX8L. Experimental evidence at protein level: Swiss-Prot protein existence level 1. Component of the cytochrome c oxidase, the last enzyme in the mitochondrial electron transport chain which drives oxidative phosphorylation. The respiratory chain contains 3 multisubunit complexes succinate dehydrogenase (complex II, CII), ubiquinol- cytochrome c oxidoreductase (cytochrome b-c1 complex, complex III, CIII) and cytochrome c oxidase (complex IV, CIV), that cooperate to transfer electrons derived from NADH and succinate to molecular oxygen, creating an electrochem
    994..1059    +  CDS            3xFLAG: three tandem FLAG® epitope tags, followed by an enterokinase cleavage site
   1072..1578    +  CDS            avrBs3 (fragment): AVRB3_XANEU - Experimental evidence at protein level: Swiss-Prot protein existence level 1. Avirulence protein. Acts as a transcription factor in C.annuum plants. In susceptible plants lacking the Bs3 resistance gene induces expression of a number of genes, including genes homologous to a family of auxin-induced genes, alpha-expansin genes, pectate lyase, anthocyanidin glucoside rhamnosyl transferase and at least one transcription factor, UPA20. Their expression leads to plant hypertrophy in mesophyll cells, probably mainly mediated by UPA20 (PubMed:17962565). In resistant plants induces the h
   3067..3213    +  CDS            avrBs3 (fragment): AVRB3_XANEU - Experimental evidence at protein level: Swiss-Prot protein existence level 1. Avirulence protein. Acts as a transcription factor in C.annuum plants. In susceptible plants lacking the Bs3 resistance gene induces expression of a number of genes, including genes homologous to a family of auxin-induced genes, alpha-expansin genes, pectate lyase, anthocyanidin glucoside rhamnosyl transferase and at least one transcription factor, UPA20. Their expression leads to plant hypertrophy in mesophyll cells, probably mainly mediated by UPA20 (PubMed:17962565). In resistant plants induces the h
   3298..3546    +  CDS            UGI: UNGI_BPPB2 - Experimental evidence at protein level: Swiss-Prot protein existence level 1. This protein binds specifically and reversibly to the host uracil-DNA glycosylase, preventing removal of uracil residues from PBS2 DNA by the host uracil-excision repair system. From Bacillus phage PBS2 (Bacteriophage PBS2).
   3704..3725    +  promoter       SV40 promoter (fragment): SV40 enhancer and early promoter
   3746..4174    +  rep_origin     f1 ori (sequence partly withheld): f1 bacteriophage origin of replication; arrow indicates direction of (+) strand synthesis
   4188..4517    +  promoter       SV40 promoter: SV40 enhancer and early promoter
   4565..4612    +  promoter       EM7 promoter: synthetic bacterial promoter&nbsp
   4631..5029    +  CDS            BSD: blasticidin S deaminase; Aspergillus terreus BSD; confers resistance to blasticidin
   5030..5057    +  CDS            BleoR (fragment): antibiotic-binding protein; Sh ble from Streptoalloteichus hindustanus; confers resistance to bleomycin, phleomycin, and Zeocin™
   5067..5192    +  CDS            ble (fragment): BLE_KLEPN - Experimental evidence at protein level: Swiss-Prot protein existence level 1. Binding protein with a strong affinity to the bleomycin family of antibiotics. Binds to CL990; an antimitotic-antibiotic compound. From Klebsiella pneumoniae.
   5187..5308    +  polyA_signal   SV40 poly(A) signal: SV40 polyadenylation signal
   5381..5397    -  protein_bind   lac operator: The lac repressor binds to the lac operator to inhibit transcription in E. coli. This inhibition can be relieved by adding lactose or isopropyl-β-D-thiogalactopyranoside (IPTG). lac repressor encoded by lacI
   5405..5435    -  promoter       lac promoter: promoter for the E. coli lac operon
   5450..5471    -  protein_bind   CAP binding site: CAP binding activates transcription in the presence of cAMP. E. coli catabolite activator protein
   5484..5576    -  CDS            lacI (fragment): lac repressor; lacI; The lac repressor binds to the lac operator to inhibit transcription in E. coli. This inhibition can be relieved by adding lactose or isopropyl-β-D-thiogalactopyranoside (IPTG).
   5759..6347    -  rep_origin     ori: high-copy-number ColE1/pMB1/pBR322/pUC origin of replication
   6518..7378    -  CDS            AmpR: β-lactamase; bla; confers resistance to ampicillin, carbenicillin, and related antibiotics
   7379..7483    -  promoter       AmpR promoter: bla
>Addgene plasmid #221966 | CO1 alphaDdCBE C1 | addgene full sequence | sequence record 438463 | Addgene NGS Result
GACGGATCGGGAGATCTCCCGATCCCCTATGGTGCACTCTCAGTACAATCTGCTCTGATGCCGCATAGTT
AAGCCAGTATCTGCTCCCTGCTTGTGTGTTGGAGGTCGCTGAGTAGTGCGCGAGCAAAATTTAAGCTACA
ACAAGGCAAGGCTTGACCGACAATTGCATGAAGAATCTGCTTAGGGTTAGGCGTTTTGCGCTGCTTCGCG
ATGTACGGGCCAGATATACGCGTTGACATTGATTATTGACTAGTTATTAATAGTAATCAATTACGGGGTC
ATTAGTTCATAGCCCATATATGGAGTTCCGCGTTACATAACTTACGGTAAATGGCCCGCCTGGCTGACCG
CCCAACGACCCCCGCCCATTGACGTCAATAATGACGTATGTTCCCATAGTAACGCCAATAGGGACTTTCC
ATTGACGTCAATGGGTGGAGTATTTACGGTAAACTGCCCACTTGGCAGTACATCAAGTGTATCATATGCC
AAGTACGCCCCCTATTGACGTCAATGACGGTAAATGGCCCGCCTGGCATTATGCCCAGTACATGACCTTA
TGGGACTTTCCTACTTGGCAGTACATCTACGTATTAGTCATCGCTATTACCATGGTGATGCGGTTTTGGC
AGTACATCAATGGGCGTGGATAGCGGTTTGACTCACGGGGATTTCCAAGTCTCCACCCCATTGACGTCAA
TGGGAGTTTGTTTTGGCACCAAAATCAACGGGACTTTCCAAAATGTCGTAACAACTCCGCCCCATTGACG
CAAATGGGCGGTAGGCGTGTACGGTGGGAGGTCTATATAAGCAGAGCTCTCTGGCTAACTAGAGAACCCA
CTGCTTACTGGCTTATCGAAATTAATACGACTCACTATAGGGAGACCCAAGCTGGCTAGCACCATGGCCT
CCGTTCTGACCCCGCTGCTGCTGCGTGGCCTGACCGGCTCCGCTCGTCGTCTGCCAGTTCCGCGTGCGAA
AATCCATTCCCTGGACTACAAAGACCATGACGGTGATTATAAAGATCATGACATCGATTACAAGGATGAC
GATGACAAGATGGACATCGCGGATCTGCGTACCCTGGGTTACAGCCAGCAGCAGCAGGAGAAGATCAAGC
CAAAGGTGCGCAGCACCGTGGCCCAGCACCATGAAGCTCTGGTGGGTCACGGCTTCACCCACGCGCACAT
CGTGGCTCTGAGCCAGCACCCAGCCGCGCTGGGTACCGTGGCCGTGAAATATCAGGACATGATTGCTGCC
CTGCCAGAGGCTACCCATGAAGCGATTGTGGGTGTGGGCAAGAGAGGAGCCGGTGCTCGTGCGCTGGAGG
CCCTGCTGACCGTGGCCGGTGAACTGCGTGGCCCGCCGCTGCAGCTGGATACCGGCCAGCTGCTGAAAAT
CGCGAAACGTGGCGGTGTGACCGCTGTGGAAGCTGTGCATGCCTGGCGTAATGCTCTGACCGGTGCCCCC
CTGAACCTGACCCCGGACCAAGTGGTGGCTATCGCCAGCAACGGTGGCGGCAAGCAAGCGCTCGAAACGG
TGCAGCGGCTGTTGCCGGTGCTGTGCCAGGACCATGGCCTGACCCCGGACCAAGTGGTGGCTATCGCCAG
CAACGGTGGCGGCAAGCAAGCGCTCGAAACGGTGCAGCGGCTGTTGCCGGTGCTGTGCCAGGACCATGGC
CTGACTCCGGACCAAGTGGTGGCTATCGCCAGCCACGATGGCGGCAAGCAAGCGCTCGAAACGGTGCAGC
GGCTGTTGCCGGTGCTGTGCCAGGACCATGGCCTGACCCCGGACCAAGTGGTGGCTATCGCCAGCAACGG
TGGCGGCAAGCAAGCGCTCGAAACGGTGCAGCGGCTGTTGCCGGTGCTGTGCCAGGACCATGGCCTGACC
CCGGACCAAGTGGTGGCTATCGCCAGCAACGGTGGCGGCAAGCAAGCGCTCGAAACGGTGCAGCGGCTGT
TGCCGGTGCTGTGCCAGGACCATGGCCTGACTCCGGACCAAGTGGTGGCTATCGCCAGCCACGATGGCGG
CAAGCAAGCGCTCGAAACGGTGCAGCGGCTGTTGCCGGTGCTGTGCCAGGACCATGGCCTGACCCCGGAC
CAAGTGGTGGCTATCGCCAGCAACAATGGCGGCAAGCAAGCGCTCGAAACGGTGCAGCGGCTGTTGCCGG
TGCTGTGCCAGGACCATGGCCTCACACCCGATCAGGTCGTGGCTATCGCCAGCAACATTGGCGGCAAGCA
AGCGCTCGAAACGGTGCAGCGGCTGTTGCCGGTGCTGTGCCAGGACCATGGCCTGACTCCGGACCAAGTG
GTGGCTATCGCCAGCCACGATGGCGGCAAGCAAGCGCTCGAAACGGTGCAGCGGCTGTTGCCGGTGCTGT
GCCAGGACCATGGCCTGACCCCGGACCAAGTGGTGGCTATCGCCAGCCACGATGGCGGCAAGCAAGCGCT
CGAAACGGTGCAGCGGCTGTTGCCGGTGCTGTGCCAGGACCATGGCCTGACTCCGGACCAAGTGGTGGCT
ATCGCCAGCCACGATGGCGGCAAGCAAGCGCTCGAAACGGTGCAGCGGCTGTTGCCGGTGCTGTGCCAGG
ACCATGGCCTGACTCCGGACCAAGTGGTGGCTATCGCCAGCCACGATGGCGGCAAGCAAGCGCTCGAAAC
GGTGCAGCGGCTGTTGCCGGTGCTGTGCCAGGACCATGGCCTGACCCCGGACCAAGTGGTGGCTATCGCC
AGCAACAATGGCGGCAAGCAAGCGCTCGAAACGGTGCAGCGGCTGTTGCCGGTGCTGTGCCAGGACCATG
GCCTGACTCCGGACCAAGTGGTGGCTATCGCCAGCCACGATGGCGGCAAGCAAGCGCTCGAAACGGTGCA
GCGGCTGTTGCCGGTGCTGTGCCAGGACCATGGCCTGACTCCGGACCAAGTGGTGGCTATCGCCAGCCAC
GATGGCGGCAAGCAAGCGCTCGAAACGGTGCAGCGGCTGTTGCCGGTGCTGTGCCAGGACCATGGCCTGA
CCCCGGACCAAGTGGTGGCTATCGCCAGCAACAATGGCGGCAAGCAAGCGCTCGAAAGCATTGTGGCCCA
GCTGAGCCGGCCTGATCCGGCGTTGGCCGCGTTGACCAACGATCACCTGGTGGCCCTGGCCTGCCTGGGC
GGTCGTCCGGCCCTGGATGCGGTGAAGAAAGGCCTGGGTGGATCCGCCATTCCAGTGAAGCGCGGCGCTA
CCGGTGAAACCAAAGTGTTTACCGGTAACAGCAACAGCCCGAAGAGCCCGACCAAAGGCGGTTGCTCTGG
CGGCTCAACTAATCTGAGCGACATCATTGAGAAGGAGACTGGGAAACAGCTGGTCATTCAGGAGTCCATC
CTGATGCTGCCTGAGGAGGTGGAGGAAGTGATCGGCAACAAGCCAGAGTCTGACATCCTGGTGCACACCG
CCTACGACGAGTCCACAGATGAGAATGTGATGCTGCTGACCTCTGACGCCCCCGAGTATAAGCCTTGGGC
CCTGGTCATCCAGGATTCTAACGGCGAGAATAAGATCAAGATGCTGTGATAAGGGGTCTTTGTCCTCTGT
ACTGTCTCTCTCCTTGCCCCTAACCCAAAAAGCTTCATTTTTCTGTGTAGGCTGCACAAGAGCCTTGATT
GAAGATATATTCTTTCTGAACAGTATTTAAGGTTTCCAATAAAATGTACACCCCTCAGAACTTCTGAGGC
GGAAAGAACCAGCTGGGGCTCTAGGGGGTATCCCC
[124 nt withheld, positions 3746-3869]
C
[91 nt withheld, positions 3871-3961]
A
[49 nt withheld, positions 3963-4011]
CCTTTGACGTTGGAGTCCACGTTCTTT
[37 nt withheld, positions 4039-4075]
ACCCTATCTCGGTCTATTCTTTTGATTTATAAGGGATTTTGCCGATTTCGGCCTATTGGTTAAAAAATGA
GCTGATTTAACAAAAATTTAACGCGAATTAATTCTGTGGAATGTGTGTCAGTTAGGGTGTGGAAAGTCCC
CAGGCTCCCCAGCAGGCAGAAGTATGCAAAGCATGCATCTCAATTAGTCAGCAACCAGGTGTGGAAAGTC
CCCAGGCTCCCCAGCAGGCAGAAGTATGCAAAGCATGCATCTCAATTAGTCAGCAACCATAGTCCCGCCC
CTAACTCCGCCCATCCCGCCCCTAACTCCGCCCAGTTCCGCCCATTCTCCGCCCCATGGCTGACTAATTT
TTTTTATTTATGCAGAGGCCGAGGCCGCCTCTGCCTCTGAGCTATTCCAGAAGTAGTGAGGAGGCTTTTT
TGGAGGCCTAGGCTTTTGCAAAAAGCTCCCGGGAGCTTGTATATCCATTTTCGGATCTGATCAGCACGTG
TTGACAATTAATCATCGGCATAGTATATCGGCATAGTATAATACGACAAGGTGAGGAACTAAACCATGGC
CAAGCCTTTGTCTCAAGAAGAATCCACCCTCATTGAAAGAGCAACGGCTACAATCAACAGCATCCCCATC
TCTGAAGACTACAGCGTCGCCAGCGCAGCTCTCTCTAGCGACGGCCGCATCTTCACTGGTGTCAATGTAT
ATCATTTTACTGGGGGACCTTGTGCAGAACTCGTGGTGCTGGGCACTGCTGCTGCTGCGGCAGCTGGCAA
CCTGACTTGTATCGTCGCGATCGGAAATGAGAACAGGGGCATCTTGAGCCCCTGCGGACGGTGCCGACAG
GTGCTTCTCGATCTGCATCCTGGGATCAAAGCCATAGTGAAGGACAGTGATGGACAGCCGACGGCAGTTG
GGATTCGTGAATTGCTGCCCTCTGGTTATGTGTGGGAGGGCTAAGCACTTCGTGGCCGAGGAGCAGGACT
GACACGTGCTACGAGATTTCGATTCCACCGCCGCCTTCTATGAAAGGTTGGGCTTCGGAATCGTTTTCCG
GGACGCCGGCTGGATGATCCTCCAGCGCGGGGATCTCATGCTGGAGTTCTTCGCCCACCCCAACTTGTTT
ATTGCAGCTTATAATGGTTACAAATAAAGCAATAGCATCACAAATTTCACAAATAAAGCATTTTTTTCAC
TGCATTCTAGTTGTGGTTTGTCCAAACTCATCAATGTATCTTATCATGTCTGTATACCGTCGACCTCTAG
CTAGAGCTTGGCGTAATCATGGTCATAGCTGTTTCCTGTGTGAAATTGTTATCCGCTCACAATTCCACAC
AACATACGAGCCGGAAGCATAAAGTGTAAAGCCTGGGGTGCCTAATGAGTGAGCTAACTCACATTAATTG
CGTTGCGCTCACTGCCCGCTTTCCAGTCGGGAAACCTGTCGTGCCAGCTGCATTAATGAATCGGCCAACG
CGCGGGGAGAGGCGGTTTGCGTATTGGGCGCTCTTCCGCTTCCTCGCTCACTGACTCGCTGCGCTCGGTC
GTTCGGCTGCGGCGAGCGGTATCAGCTCACTCAAAGGCGGTAATACGGTTATCCACAGAATCAGGGGATA
ACGCAGGAAAGAACATGTGAGCAAAAGGCCAGCAAAAGGCCAGGAACCGTAAAAAGGCCGCGTTGCTGGC
GTTTTTCCATAGGCTCCGCCCCCCTGACGAGCATCACAAAAATCGACGCTCAAGTCAGAGGTGGCGAAAC
CCGACAGGACTATAAAGATACCAGGCGTTTCCCCCTGGAAGCTCCCTCGTGCGCTCTCCTGTTCCGACCC
TGCCGCTTACCGGATACCTGTCCGCCTTTCTCCCTTCGGGAAGCGTGGCGCTTTCTCATAGCTCACGCTG
TAGGTATCTCAGTTCGGTGTAGGTCGTTCGCTCCAAGCTGGGCTGTGTGCACGAACCCCCCGTTCAGCCC
GACCGCTGCGCCTTATCCGGTAACTATCGTCTTGAGTCCAACCCGGTAAGACACGACTTATCGCCACTGG
CAGCAGCCACTGGTAACAGGATTAGCAGAGCGAGGTATGTAGGCGGTGCTACAGAGTTCTTGAAGTGGTG
GCCTAACTACGGCTACACTAGAAGAACAGTATTTGGTATCTGCGCTCTGCTGAAGCCAGTTACCTTCGGA
AAAAGAGTTGGTAGCTCTTGATCCGGCAAACAAACCACCGCTGGTAGCGGTGGTTTTTTTGTTTGCAAGC
AGCAGATTACGCGCAGAAAAAAAGGATCTCAAGAAGATCCTTTGATCTTTTCTACGGGGTCTGACGCTCA
GTGGAACGAAAACTCACGTTAAGGGATTTTGGTCATGAGATTATCAAAAAGGATCTTCACCTAGATCCTT
TTAAATTAAAAATGAAGTTTTAAATCAATCTAAAGTATATATGAGTAAACTTGGTCTGACAGTTACCAAT
GCTTAATCAGTGAGGCACCTATCTCAGCGATCTGTCTATTTCGTTCATCCATAGTTGCCTGACTCCCCGT
CGTGTAGATAACTACGATACGGGAGGGCTTACCATCTGGCCCCAGTGCTGCAATGATACCGCGAGACCCA
CGCTCACCGGCTCCAGATTTATCAGCAATAAACCAGCCAGCCGGAAGGGCCGAGCGCAGAAGTGGTCCTG
CAACTTTATCCGCCTCCATCCAGTCTATTAATTGTTGCCGGGAAGCTAGAGTAAGTAGTTCGCCAGTTAA
TAGTTTGCGCAACGTTGTTGCCATTGCTACAGGCATCGTGGTGTCACGCTCGTCGTTTGGTATGGCTTCA
TTCAGCTCCGGTTCCCAACGATCAAGGCGAGTTACATGATCCCCCATGTTGTGCAAAAAAGCGGTTAGCT
CCTTCGGTCCTCCGATCGTTGTCAGAAGTAAGTTGGCCGCAGTGTTATCACTCATGGTTATGGCAGCACT
GCATAATTCTCTTACTGTCATGCCATCCGTAAGATGCTTTTCTGTGACTGGTGAGTACTCAACCAAGTCA
TTCTGAGAATAGTGTATGCGGCGACCGAGTTGCTCTTGCCCGGCGTCAATACGGGATAATACCGCGCCAC
ATAGCAGAACTTTAAAAGTGCTCATCATTGGAAAACGTTCTTCGGGGCGAAAACTCTCAAGGATCTTACC
GCTGTTGAGATCCAGTTCGATGTAACCCACTCGTGCACCCAACTGATCTTCAGCATCTTTTACTTTCACC
AGCGTTTCTGGGTGAGCAAAAACAGGAAGGCAAAATGCCGCAAAAAAGGGAATAAGGGCGACACGGAAAT
GTTGAATACTCATACTCTTCCTTTTTCAATATTATTGAAGCATTTATCAGGGTTATTGTCTCATGAGCGG
ATACATATTTGAATGTATTTAGAAAAATAAACAAATAGGGGTTCCGCGCACATTTCCCCGAAAAGTGCCA
CCTGACGTC
