>Addgene plasmid #221966 | CO1 alphaDdCBE C1 | depositor partial sequence | sequence record 434639 | Partial
ATGGCCTCCGTTCTGACCCCGCTGCTGCTGCGTGGCCTGACCGGCTCCGCTCGTCGTCTGCCAGTTCCGC
GTGCGAAAATCCATTCCCTGGACTACAAAGACCATGACGGTGATTATAAAGATCATGACATCGATTACAA
GGATGACGATGACAAGATGGACATCGCGGATCTGCGTACCCTGGGTTACAGCCAGCAGCAGCAGGAGAAG
ATCAAGCCAAAGGTGCGCAGCACCGTGGCCCAGCACCATGAAGCTCTGGTGGGTCACGGCTTCACCCACG
CGCACATCGTGGCTCTGAGCCAGCACCCAGCCGCGCTGGGTACCGTGGCCGTGAAATATCAGGACATGAT
TGCTGCCCTGCCAGAGGCTACCCATGAAGCGATTGTGGGTGTGGGCAAGAGAGGAGCCGGTGCTCGTGCG
CTGGAGGCCCTGCTGACCGTGGCCGGTGAACTGCGTGGCCCGCCGCTGCAGCTGGATACCGGCCAGCTGC
TGAAAATCGCGAAACGTGGCGGTGTGACCGCTGTGGAAGCTGTGCATGCCTGGCGTAATGCTCTGACCGG
TGCCCCCCTGAACCTGACCCCGGACCAAGTGGTGGCTATCGCCAGCAACGGTGGCGGCAAGCAAGCGCTC
GAAACGGTGCAGCGGCTGTTGCCGGTGCTGTGCCAGGACCATGGCCTGACCCCGGACCAAGTGGTGGCTA
TCGCCAGCAACGGTGGCGGCAAGCAAGCGCTCGAAACGGTGCAGCGGCTGTTGCCGGTGCTGTGCCAGGA
CCATGGCCTGACTCCGGACCAAGTGGTGGCTATCGCCAGCCACGATGGCGGCAAGCAAGCGCTCGAAACG
GTGCAGCGGCTGTTGCCGGTGCTGTGCCAGGACCATGGCCTGACCCCGGACCAAGTGGTGGCTATCGCCA
GCAACGGTGGCGGCAAGCAAGCGCTCGAAACGGTGCAGCGGCTGTTGCCGGTGCTGTGCCAGGACCATGG
CCTGACCCCGGACCAAGTGGTGGCTATCGCCAGCAACGGTGGCGGCAAGCAAGCGCTCGAAACGGTGCAG
CGGCTGTTGCCGGTGCTGTGCCAGGACCATGGCCTGACTCCGGACCAAGTGGTGGCTATCGCCAGCCACG
ATGGCGGCAAGCAAGCGCTCGAAACGGTGCAGCGGCTGTTGCCGGTGCTGTGCCAGGACCATGGCCTGAC
CCCGGACCAAGTGGTGGCTATCGCCAGCAACAATGGCGGCAAGCAAGCGCTCGAAACGGTGCAGCGGCTG
TTGCCGGTGCTGTGCCAGGACCATGGCCTCACACCCGATCAGGTCGTGGCTATCGCCAGCAACATTGGCG
GCAAGCAAGCGCTCGAAACGGTGCAGCGGCTGTTGCCGGTGCTGTGCCAGGACCATGGCCTGACTCCGGA
CCAAGTGGTGGCTATCGCCAGCCACGATGGCGGCAAGCAAGCGCTCGAAACGGTGCAGCGGCTGTTGCCG
GTGCTGTGCCAGGACCATGGCCTGACCCCGGACCAAGTGGTGGCTATCGCCAGCCACGATGGCGGCAAGC
AAGCGCTCGAAACGGTGCAGCGGCTGTTGCCGGTGCTGTGCCAGGACCATGGCCTGACTCCGGACCAAGT
GGTGGCTATCGCCAGCCACGATGGCGGCAAGCAAGCGCTCGAAACGGTGCAGCGGCTGTTGCCGGTGCTG
TGCCAGGACCATGGCCTGACTCCGGACCAAGTGGTGGCTATCGCCAGCCACGATGGCGGCAAGCAAGCGC
TCGAAACGGTGCAGCGGCTGTTGCCGGTGCTGTGCCAGGACCATGGCCTGACCCCGGACCAAGTGGTGGC
TATCGCCAGCAACAATGGCGGCAAGCAAGCGCTCGAAACGGTGCAGCGGCTGTTGCCGGTGCTGTGCCAG
GACCATGGCCTGACTCCGGACCAAGTGGTGGCTATCGCCAGCCACGATGGCGGCAAGCAAGCGCTCGAAA
CGGTGCAGCGGCTGTTGCCGGTGCTGTGCCAGGACCATGGCCTGACTCCGGACCAAGTGGTGGCTATCGC
CAGCCACGATGGCGGCAAGCAAGCGCTCGAAACGGTGCAGCGGCTGTTGCCGGTGCTGTGCCAGGACCAT
GGCCTGACCCCGGACCAAGTGGTGGCTATCGCCAGCAACAATGGCGGCAAGCAAGCGCTCGAAAGCATTG
TGGCCCAGCTGAGCCGGCCTGATCCGGCGTTGGCCGCGTTGACCAACGATCACCTGGTGGCCCTGGCCTG
CCTGGGCGGTCGTCCGGCCCTGGATGCGGTGAAGAAAGGCCTGGGTGGATCCGCCATTCCAGTGAAGCGC
GGCGCTACCGGTGAAACCAAAGTGTTTACCGGTAACAGCAACAGCCCGAAGAGCCCGACCAAAGGCGGTT
GCTCTGGCGGCTCAACTAATCTGAGCGACATCATTGAGAAGGAGACTGGGAAACAGCTGGTCATTCAGGA
GTCCATCCTGATGCTGCCTGAGGAGGTGGAGGAAGTGATCGGCAACAAGCCAGAGTCTGACATCCTGGTG
CACACCGCCTACGACGAGTCCACAGATGAGAATGTGATGCTGCTGACCTCTGACGCCCCCGAGTATAAGC
CTTGGGCCCTGGTCATCCAGGATTCTAACGGCGAGAATAAGATCAAGATGCTGTGATAAGGGGTCTTTGT
CCTCTGTACTGTCTCTCTCCTTGCCCCTAACCCAAAAAGCTTCATTTTTCTGTGTAGGCTGCACAAGAGC
CTTGATTGAAGATATATTCTTTCTGAACAGTATTTAAGGTTTCCAATAAAATGTACACCCCTCAGAA
